>Addgene plasmid #43647 | III-GGTA | depositor partial sequence | sequence record 58912 | III-GGTA sequence 426 bps
CGTCTCGGCTCACCCCAGAGCAGGTCGTGGCAATCGCGAGCAATAACGGCGGAAAACAGGCTTTGGAAAC
GGTGCAGAGGCTCCTTCCAGTGCTGTGCCAAGCGCACGGACTCACCCCAGAGCAGGTCGTGGCAATCGCG
AGCAATAACGGCGGAAAACAGGCTTTGGAAACGGTGCAGAGGCTCCTTCCAGTGCTGTGCCAAGCGCACG
GCCTCACCCCAGAGCAGGTCGTGGCCATTGCCTCGAATGGAGGGGGCAAACAGGCGTTGGAAACCGTACA
ACGATTGCTGCCGGTGCTGTGCCAAGCGCACGGATTAACCCCAGAGCAGGTCGTGGCAATCGCCTCCAAC
ATTGGCGGGAAACAGGCACTCGAGACTGTCCAGCGCCTGCTTCCCGTGCTGTGCCAAGCGCACGGACTCA
GAGACG
