>Addgene plasmid #43647 | III-GGTA | addgene partial sequence | sequence record 61722 | M13-F20 5'-TGTAAAACGACGGCCAGT-3'
GGCGATTGGGCCCTCTGATGCATGCTCGAGCGGCCGCCAGTGTGATGGATATCTGCAGAATTCGCCCTTG
CCGTCCTAGCGCGTCTCGGCTCACCCCAGAGCAGGTCGTGGCAATCGCGAGCAATAACGGCGGAAAACAG
GCTTTGGAAACGGTGCAGAGGCTCCTTCCAGTGCTGTGCCAAGCGCACGGACTCACCCCAGAGCAGGTCG
TGGCAATCGCGAGCAATAACGGCGGAAAACAGGCTTTGGAAACGGTGCAGAGGCTCCTTCCAGTGCTGTG
CCAAGCGCACGGCCTCACCCCAGAGCAGGTCGTGGCCATTGCCTCGAATGGAGGGGGCAAACAGGCGTTG
GAAACCGTACAACGATTGCTGCCGGTGCTGTGCCAAGCGCACGGATTAACCCCAGAGCAGGTCGTGGCAA
TCGCCTCCAACATTGGCGGGAAACAGGCACTCGAGACTGTCCAGCGCCTGCTTCCCGTGCTGTGCCAAGC
GCACGGACTCAGAGACGTGGGCACAGGAAAGAAGGGCGAATTCCAGCACACTGGCGGCCGTTACTAGTGG
ATCCGAGCTCGGTACCAAGCTTGATGCATAGCTTGAGTATTCTATAGTGTCACCTAAATAGCTTGGCGTA
ATCATGGTCATAGCTGTTTCCTGTGTGAAATTGTTATCCGCTCACAATTCCACACAACATACGAGCCGGA
AGCATAAAGTGTAAAGCCTGGGGTGCCTAATGAGTGAGCTAACTCACATTAATTGCGTTGCGCTCACTGC
CCGCTTTCCAGTCGGGAAACCTGTCGTGCCAGCTGCATTAATGAATCGGCCAACGCGCGGGGAGAGGCGG
TTTGCGTATTGGGCGCTCTTCCGCTTCCTCGCTCACTGACTCG
