[The description below was written by a language model from this plasmid's Addgene catalogue record.]
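Description:
III-GGTA is a bacterial cloning plasmid built on the commercial pCRII-TOPO backbone (about 4 kb without insert), into which a 426 bp synthetic insert was introduced by TOPO cloning. It is a high-copy plasmid propagated in E. coli and carries dual selection, conferring resistance to both ampicillin and kanamycin, as is standard for this backbone. The insert sits between the T7 and M13-reverse priming sites, which are the listed sequencing primers. No feature table is provided, so the exact element layout is not documented beyond these catalogue fields.

The record does not describe the insert's content beyond its name and synthetic origin. The plasmid was deposited with a publication describing a TALEN genome-editing system for generating human stem cell-based disease models. In that context, the name plausibly denotes a pre-assembled block of TAL effector repeats recognising the four bases G-G-T-A, with "III" marking the block's position within the repeat array. The insert size fits roughly four repeat modules of about 100 bp each, but this interpretation is an inference, not something the record states. No promoter, tag or reporter is recorded for the insert, and the vector type indicates it is not an expression construct. It most likely serves as a storage and source plasmid, one member of a library of modular parts from which the fragment is taken and combined with others to build custom TALE DNA-binding domains in a separate nuclease expression vector.
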