Addgene plasmid #43647: III-GGTA
Depositing lab: Chad Cowan & Kiran Musunuru. Depositing organization: Harvard University. Publication: A TALEN Genome-Editing System for Generating Human Stem Cell-Based Disease Models. Ding Q, Lee YK, Schaefer EA, Peters DT, Veres A, Kim K, Kuperwasser N, Motola DL, Meissner TB, Hendriks WT, Trevisan M, Gupta RM, Moisan A, Banks E, Friesen M, Schinzel RT, Xia F, Tang A, Xia Y, Figueroa E, Wann A, Ahfeldt T, Daheron L, Zhang F, Rubin LL, Peng LF, Chung RT, Musunuru K, Cowan CA. Cell Stem Cell. 2012 Dec 12. pii: S1934-5909(12)00645-5. doi: 10.1016/j.stem.2012.11.011. PubMed 23246482.
Backbone
  Vector backbone: pCRII-TOPO
  Backbone manufacturer: Invitrogen
  Backbone size w/o insert (bp): 3973
  Vector type: Bacterial Cloning
Growth in bacteria
  Bacterial resistance: Ampicillin and Kanamycin, 100 & 50 μg/mL
  Growth temperature: 37°C
  Growth strain: Top10
  Copy number: High Copy
Gene/Insert
  Gene/Insert name: III-GGTA
  Species: Synthetic
  Insert size (bp): 426
  Cloning method: TOPO Cloning
  Sequencing primers: 5′ T7; 3′ M13-rev
Terms and licenses: Academic/Nonprofit Terms; Industry Terms: Not Available to Industry
How to cite: III-GGTA was a gift from Chad Cowan & Kiran Musunuru (Addgene plasmid # 43647 ; http://n2t.net/addgene:43647 ; RRID:Addgene_43647)
